Addgene plasmid #153709: pGBW-m4252781
Purpose: Mammalian expression plasmid for SARS-CoV-2 ORF6 protein
Depositing lab: Ginkgo Bioworks & Benjie Chen. Depositing organization: Ginkgo Bioworks.
Backbone
  Vector backbone: pTwist_CMV_Puro_6 with AarI site removed
  Backbone size w/o insert (bp): 6080
  Vector type: Mammalian Expression
  Selectable markers: Puromycin
Growth in bacteria
  Bacterial resistance: Ampicillin, 100 μg/mL
  Growth temperature: 37°C
  Growth strain: DH5alpha
  Copy number: High Copy
Gene/Insert
  Gene/Insert name: SARS-CoV-2 ORF6 protein
  Species: Severe acute respiratory syndrome coronavirus 2
  Insert size (bp): 179
  Mutation: wt
  Entrez Gene: ORF6 (a.k.a. GU280_gp06)
  Promoter: CMV
  Tag / fusion protein: Cleavable TEV;6xHis-003 (C terminal on backbone)
  Cloning method: Unknown
Resource information
  A portion of this plasmid was derived from a plasmid made by: GinkgoBioworks
Depositor comments: NCBI reference sequence: 43740572
How to cite: pGBW-m4252781 was a gift from Ginkgo Bioworks & Benjie Chen (Addgene plasmid # 153709 ; http://n2t.net/addgene:153709 ; RRID:Addgene_153709)
