[The description below was written by a language model from this plasmid's Addgene catalogue record and pLannotate feature annotations shown in this document.]
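Description:
pGBW-m4252781 is a mammalian expression plasmid for the wild-type ORF6 accessory protein of SARS-CoV-2, built on a pTwist_CMV_Puro_6 backbone from which an AarI site was removed. It is maintained in E. coli through a high-copy ColE1/pUC-type origin and an AmpR (β-lactamase) gene conferring ampicillin resistance. For selection in mammalian cells it carries a separate cassette in which the human ubiquitin C (UbC) promoter drives puromycin N-acetyltransferase, followed by a synthetic poly(A) signal. The full sequence record is 6,317 nt.

The payload is a short ORF6 coding sequence placed downstream of the human cytomegalovirus immediate early enhancer and promoter and terminated by an SV40 polyadenylation signal. According to the catalogue entry, the backbone supplies a C-terminal tag consisting of a TEV protease cleavage site followed by 6xHis. The feature table annotates the 6xHis element just after the ORF6 CDS, while the TEV site itself is not separately annotated, though a short gap between the two would accommodate it. This arrangement allows affinity capture or detection of the protein, with the option of removing the tag by TEV cleavage. The expression unit is flanked by bacterial and phage transcription terminators (rrnG, T7) and by 5' and 3' β-globin insulator elements, which help isolate it from transcriptional read-through and neighbouring regulatory activity.

ORF6 is annotated as an interferon antagonist that tethers karyopherin import factors to ER/Golgi membranes, blocking STAT1 nuclear translocation and interferon-stimulated gene expression. The plasmid therefore suits transient or puromycin-selected expression of ORF6 in mammalian cells for studying such host–virus interactions or purifying the tagged protein.
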