Features (pLannotate 1.2.2; 21 found; start..end, strand, type, name):
      1..304     +  enhancer       CMV enhancer: human cytomegalovirus immediate early enhancer
    377..394     -  promoter       CMV promoter (fragment): human cytomegalovirus (CMV) immediate early promoter
    457..508     +  promoter       CMVd2 promoter: truncated human cytomegalovirus (CMV) immediate early promoter that yields moderately reduced expression relative to the full-length promoter
    583..765     +  CDS            NS6_SARS2: Experimental evidence at protein level: Swiss-Prot protein existence level 1. Disrupts cell nuclear import complex formation by tethering karyopherin alpha 2 and karyopherin beta 1 to the membrane. Retention of import factors at the ER/Golgi membrane leads to a loss of transport into the nucleus. Thereby prevents STAT1 nuclear translocation in response to interferon signaling, thus blocking the expression of interferon stimulated genes (ISGs) that display multiple antiviral activities (PubMed:33097660). Suppresses IFN-beta production possibly by blocking IRF3 nuclear translocation (PubMed:3297
    787..804     +  CDS            6xHis: 6xHis affinity tag
    857..978     -  polyA_signal   SV40 poly(A) signal: SV40 polyadenylation signal
   1001..1070    -  CDS            large T antigen (fragment): large T antigen from SV40 (simian virus 40)
   1093..1139    +  terminator     T7 terminator: transcription terminator for bacteriophage T7 RNA polymerase
   1169..1305    +  terminator     rrnG terminator: transcription terminator from the E. coli ribosomal RNA rrnG operon (Albrechtsen et al., 1991)
   1350..1421    +  misc_feature   3' β-globin insulator: insulator downstream of the human β-globin locus (Farrell et al., 2002)
   1647..2235    -  rep_origin     ori: high-copy-number ColE1/pMB1/pBR322/pUC origin of replication
   2407..2471    -  CDS            bla(M) (fragment): β-lactamase lacking the signal sequence; bla(M); allows cytosolic expression of β-lactamase
   2735..3944    +  promoter       UbC promoter: human ubiquitin C promoter
   3948..4545    +  CDS            PuroR (fragment): puromycin N-acetyltransferase; pac from Streptomyces; confers resistance to puromycin
   4574..4622    +  polyA_signal   poly(A) signal: synthetic polyadenylation signal
   4888..5748    +  CDS            AmpR: β-lactamase; bla; confers resistance to ampicillin, carbenicillin, and related antibiotics
   5761..5897    +  terminator     rrnG terminator: transcription terminator from the E. coli ribosomal RNA rrnG operon (Albrechtsen et al., 1991)
   6049..6120    +  misc_feature   5' β-globin insulator: insulator upstream of the human β-globin locus (Farrell et al., 2002)
   6125..6171    -  terminator     T7 terminator: transcription terminator for bacteriophage T7 RNA polymerase
   6189..6237    -  polyA_signal   poly(A) signal: synthetic polyadenylation signal
   6268..6317    +  enhancer       CMV enhancer (fragment): human cytomegalovirus immediate early enhancer
>Addgene plasmid #153709 | pGBW-m4252781 | addgene full sequence | sequence record 313667 | Addgene NGS Result
CGTTACATAACTTACGGTAAATGGCCCGCCTGGCTGACCGCCCAACGACCCCCGCCCATTGACGTCAATA
ATGACGTATGTTCCCATAGTAACGCCAATAGGGACTTTCCATTGACGTCAATGGGTGGAGTATTTACGGT
AAACTGCCCACTTGGCAGTACATCAAGTGTATCATATGCCAAGTACGCCCCCTATTGACGTCAATGACGG
TAAATGGCCCGCCTGGCATTATGCCCAGTACATGACCTTATGGGACTTTCCTACTTGGCAGTACATCTAC
GTATTAGTCATCGCTATTACCATGCTGATGCGGTTTTGGCAGTACATCAATGGGCGTGGATAGCGGTTTG
ACTCACGGGGATTTCCAAGTCTCCACCCCATTGACGTCAATGGGAGTTTGTTTTGGCACCAAAATCAACG
GGACTTTCCAAAATGTCGTAACAACTCCGCCCCATTGACGCAAATGGGCGGTAGGCGTGTACGGTGGGAG
GTCTATATAAGCAGAGCTGGTTTAGTGAACCGTCAGATCAGATCTTTGTCGATCCTACCATCCACTCGAC
ACACCCGCCAGCGGCCGCCACCATGTTCCACTTGGTGGATTTTCAGGTCACGATCGCAGAAATACTGCTA
ATTATCATGCGAACCTTCAAGGTTAGCATTTGGAACCTGGACTACATCATTAATCTCATCATAAAAAACC
TTAGTAAGTCTTTAACTGAGAATAAATATTCCCAACTGGATGAGGAACAGCCAATGGAGATTGACGAAAA
CCTTTACTTTCAGTCGCACCATCACCATCACCATTAAGCTAGCTTGACTGACTGAGATACAGCGTACCTT
CAGCTCACAGACATGATAAGATACATTGATGAGTTTGGACAAACCACAACTAGAATGCAGTGAAAAAAAT
GCTTTATTTGTGAAATTTGTGATGCTATTGCTTTATTTGTAACCATTATAAGCTGCAATAAACAAGTTAA
CAACAACAATTGCATTCATTTTATGTTTCAGGTTCAGGGGGAGGTGTGGGAGGTTTTTTAAAGCAAGTAA
AACCTCTACAAATGTGGTATTGGCCCATCTCTATCGGTATCGTAGCATAACCCCTTGGGGCCTCTAAACG
GGTCTTGAGGGGTTTTTTGTGCCCCTCGGGCCGGATTGCTATCTACCGGCATTGGCGCAGAAAAAAATGC
CTGATGCGACGCTGCGCGTCTTATACTCCCACATATGCCAGATTCAGCAACGGATACGGCTTCCCCAACT
TGCCCACTTCCATACGTGTCCTCCTTACCAGAAATTTATCCTTAAGGTCGTCAGCTATCCTGCAGGCGAT
CTCTCGATTTCGATCAAGACATTCCTTTAATGGTCTTTTCTGGACACCACTAGGGGTCAGAAGTAGTTCA
TCAAACTTTCTTCCCTCCCTAATCTCATTGGTTACCTTGGGCTATCGAAACTTAATTAACCAGTCAAGTC
AGCTACTTGGCGAGATCGACTTGTCTGGGTTTCGACTACGCTCAGAATTGCGTCAGTCAAGTTCGATCTG
GTCCTTGCTATTGCACCCGTTCTCCGATTACGAGTTTCATTTAAATCATGTGAGCAAAAGGCCAGCAAAA
GGCCAGGAACCGTAAAAAGGCCGCGTTGCTGGCGTTTTTCCATAGGCTCCGCCCCCCTGACGAGCATCAC
AAAAATCGACGCTCAAGTCAGAGGTGGCGAAACCCGACAGGACTATAAAGATACCAGGCGTTTCCCCCTG
GAAGCTCCCTCGTGCGCTCTCCTGTTCCGACCCTGCCGCTTACCGGATACCTGTCCGCCTTTCTCCCTTC
GGGAAGCGTGGCGCTTTCTCATAGCTCACGCTGTAGGTATCTCAGTTCGGTGTAGGTCGTTCGCTCCAAG
CTGGGCTGTGTGCACGAACCCCCCGTTCAGCCCGACCGCTGCGCCTTATCCGGTAACTATCGTCTTGAGT
CCAACCCGGTAAGACACGACTTATCGCCACTGGCAGCAGCCACTGGTAACAGGATTAGCAGAGCGAGGTA
TGTAGGCGGTGCTACAGAGTTCTTGAAGTGGTGGCCTAACTACGGCTACACTAGAAGAACAGTATTTGGT
ATCTGCGCTCTGCTGAAGCCAGTTACCTTCGGAAAAAGAGTTGGTAGCTCTTGATCCGGCAAACAAACCA
CCGCTGGTAGCGGTGGTTTTTTTGTTTGCAAGCAGCAGATTACGCGCAGAAAAAAAGGATCTCAAGAAGA
TCCTTTGATCTTTTCTACGGGGTCTGACGCTCAGTGGAACGAAAACTCACGTTAAGGGATTTTGGTCATG
AGATTATCAAAAAGGATCTTCACCTAGATCCTTTTAAATTAAAAATGAAGTTTTAAATCAATCTAAAGTA
TATATGAGTAAACTTGGTCTGACAGTTACCAATGCTTAATCAGTGAGGCACCTATCTCAGCGATCTGTCT
ATTTCGTTCATCCATAGTTGCATTTAAATTTCCGAACTCTCCAAGGCCCTCGTCGGAAAATCTTCAAACC
TTTCGTCCGATCCATCTTGCAGGCTACCTCTCGAACGAACTATCGCAAGTCTCTTGGCCGGCCTTGCGCC
TTGGCTATTGCTTGGCAGCGCCTATCGCCAGGTATTACTCCAATCCCGAATATCCGAGATCGGGATCACC
CGAGAGAAGTTCAACCTACATCCTCAATCCCGATCTATCCGAGATCCGAGGAATATCGAAATCGGGGCGC
GCCTGGCCTCCGCGCCGGGTTTTGGCGCCTCCCGCGGGCGCCCCCCTCGTCACGGCGAGCGCTGCCACGT
CAGACGAAGGGCGCAGGAGCGTCCTGATCCTTCCGCCCGGACGCTCAGGACAGCGGCCCGCTGCTCATAA
GACTCGGCCTTAGAACCCCAGTATCAGCAGAAGGACATTTTAGGACGGGACTTGGGTGACTCTAGGGCAC
TGGTTTTCTTTCCAGAGAGCGGAACAGGCGAGGAAAAGTAGTCCCTTCTCGGCGATTCTGCGGAGGGATC
TCCGTGGGGCGGTGAACGCCGATGATTATATAAGGACGCGCCGGGTGTGGCACAGCTAGTTCCGTCGCAG
CCGGGATTTGGGTCGCGGTTCTTGTTTGTGGATCGCTGTGATCGTCACTTGGTGAGTAGCGGGCTGCTGG
GCTGGCCGGGGCTTTCGTGGCCGCCGGGCCGCTCGGTGGGACGGAAGCGTGTGGAGAGACCGCCAAGGGC
TGTAGTCTGGGTCCGCGAGCAAGGTTGCCCTGAACTGGGGGTTGGGGGGAGCGCAGCAAAATGGCGGCTG
TTCCCGAGTCTTGAATGGAAGACGCTTGTGAGGCGGGCTGTGAGGTCGTTGAAACAAGGTGGGGGGCATG
GTGGGCGGCAAGAACCCAAGGTCTTGAGCCCTTCGCTAATGCGGGAAAGCTCTTATTCGGGTGAGATGGG
CTGGGCACCATCTGGGGACCCTGACGTGAAGTTTGTCACTGACTGGAGAACTCGGTTTGTCGTCTGTTGC
GGGGGCGGCAGTTATGGCGGTGCCGTTGGGCAGTGCACCCGTACCTTTGGGAGCGCGCGCCCTCGTCGTG
TCGTGACGTCACCCGTTCTGTTGGCTTATAATGCAGGGTGGGGCCACCAGCCGGTAGGTGTGCGGTAGGC
TTTTCTCCGTCGCAGGACGCAGGGTTCGGGCCTAGGGTAGGCTCTCCTGAATCGACAGGCGCCGGACCTC
TGGTGAGGGGAGGGATAAGTGAGGCGTCAGTTTCTTTGGTCGGTTTTATGTACCTATCTTCTTAAGTAGC
TGAAGCTCCGGTTTTGAACTATGCGCTCGGGGTTGGCGAGTGTGTTTTGTGAAGTTTTTTAGGCACCTTT
TGAAATGTAATCATTTGGGTCAATATGTAATTTTCAGTGTTAGACTTGTAAATTGTCCGCTAAATTCTGG
CCGTTTTTGGCTTTTTTGTTAGACAACATGACCGAGTACAAGCCCACGGTGCGCCTCGCCACCCGCGACG
ACGTCCCCAGGGCCGTACGCACCCTCGCCGCCGCGTTCGCCGACTACCCCGCCACGCGCCACACCGTCGA
TCCGGACCGCCACATCGAGCGGGTCACCGAGCTGCAAGAACTCTTCCTCACGCGCGTCGGGCTCGACATC
GGCAAGGTGTGGGTCGCGGACGACGGCGCCGCGGTGGCGGTCTGGACCACGCCGGAGAGCGTCGAAGCGG
GGGCGGTGTTCGCCGAGATCGGCCCGCGCATGGCCGAGTTGAGCGGTTCCCGGCTGGCCGCGCAGCAACA
GATGGAGGGCCTCCTGGCGCCGCACCGGCCCAAGGAGCCCGCGTGGTTCCTGGCCACCGTCGGCGTCTCG
CCCGACCACCAGGGCAAGGGTCTGGGCAGCGCCGTCGTGCTCCCCGGAGTGGAGGCCGCCGAGCGCGCCG
GGGTGCCCGCCTTCCTGGAGACCTCCGCGCCCCGCAACCTCCCCTTCTACGAGCGGCTCGGCTTCACCGT
CACCGCCGACGTCGAGGTGCCCGAAGGACCGCGCACCTGGTGCATGACCCGCAAGCCCGGTGCCTAGGCT
AGTATGTAAGCCTAGTCTTAGATAATAAAATCGCTATCCATCGAAGATGGATGTGTGTTGGTTTTTTGTG
TGTGTAACGCTAGGCGCGCCTGGTGTACCGAGAACGATCCTCTCAGTGCGAGTCTCGACGATCCATATCG
TTGCTTGGCAGTCAGCCAGTCGGAATCCAGCTTGGGACCCAGGAAGTCCAATCGTCAGATATTGTACTCA
AGCCTGGTCACGGCAGCGTACCGATCTGTTTAAACCTAGATATTGATAGTCTGATCGGTCAACGTATAAT
CGAGTCCTAGCTTTTGCAAACATCTATCAAGAGACAGGATCAGCAGGAGGCTTTCGCATGAGTATTCAAC
ATTTCCGTGTCGCCCTTATTCCCTTTTTTGCGGCATTTTGCCTTCCTGTTTTTGCTCACCCAGAAACGCT
GGTGAAAGTAAAAGATGCTGAAGATCAGTTGGGTGCGCGAGTGGGTTACATCGAACTGGATCTCAACAGC
GGTAAGATCCTTGAGAGTTTTCGCCCCGAAGAACGCTTTCCAATGATGAGCACTTTTAAAGTTCTGCTAT
GTGGCGCGGTATTATCCCGTATTGACGCCGGGCAAGAGCAACTCGGTCGCCGCATACACTATTCTCAGAA
TGACTTGGTTGAGTATTCACCAGTCACAGAAAAGCATCTTACGGATGGCATGACAGTAAGAGAATTATGC
AGTGCTGCCATAACCATGAGTGATAACACTGCGGCCAACTTACTTCTGACAACGATTGGAGGACCGAAGG
AGCTAACCGCTTTTTTGCACAACATGGGGGATCATGTAACTCGCCTTGATCGTTGGGAACCGGAGCTGAA
TGAAGCCATACCAAACGACGAGCGTGACACCACGATGCCTGTAGCAATGGCAACAACCTTGCGTAAACTA
TTAACTGGCGAACTACTTACTCTAGCTTCCCGGCAACAGTTGATAGACTGGATGGAGGCGGATAAAGTTG
CAGGACCACTTCTGCGCTCGGCCCTTCCGGCTGGCTGGTTTATTGCTGATAAATCTGGAGCCGGTGAGCG
TGGGTCTCGCGGTATCATTGCAGCACTGGGGCCAGATGGTAAGCCCTCCCGTATCGTAGTTATCTACACG
ACGGGGAGTCAGGCAACTATGGATGAACGAAATAGACAGATCGCTGAGATAGGTGCCTCACTGATTAAGC
ATTGGTAACCGATTCTAGGTGCATTGGCGCAGAAAAAAATGCCTGATGCGACGCTGCGCGTCTTATACTC
CCACATATGCCAGATTCAGCAACGGATACGGCTTCCCCAACTTGCCCACTTCCATACGTGTCCTCCTTAC
CAGAAATTTATCCTTAAGATCCCGAATCGTTTAAACTCGACTCTGGCTCTATCGAATCTCCGTCGTTTCG
AGCTTACGCGAACAGCCGTGGCGCTCATTTGCTCGTCGGGCATCGAATCTCGTCAGCTATCGTCAGCTTA
CCTTTTTGGCAGCGATCGCGGCTCCCGACATCTTGGACCATTAGCTCCACAGGTATCTTCTTCCCTCTAG
TGGTCATAACAGCAGCTTCAGCTACCTCTCAATTCAAAAAACCCCTCAAGACCCGTTTAGAGGCCCCAAG
GGGTTATGCTATCAATCGTTGCGTTACACACACAAAAAACCAACACACATCCATCTTCGATGGATAGCGA
TTTTATTATCTAACTGCTGATCGAGTGTAGCCAGATCTAGTAATCAATTACGGGGTCATTAGTTCATAGC
CCATATATGGAGTTCCG
